>Addgene plasmid #142951 | TFORF2506 | addgene full sequence | sequence record 462918 | Addgene NGS Result
TTAATGTAGTCTTATGCAATACTCTTGTAGTCTTGCAACATGGTAACGATGAGTTAGCAACATGCCTTAC
AAGGAGAGAAAAAGCACCGTGCATGCCGATTGGTGGAAGTAAGGTGGTACGATCGTGCCTTATTAGGAAG
GCAACAGACGGGTCTGACATGGATTGGACGAACCACTGAATTGCCGCATTGCAGAGATATTGTATTTAAG
TGCCTAGCTCGATACATAAACGGGTCTCTCTGGTTAGACCAGATCTGAGCCTGGGAGCTCTCTGGCTAAC
TAGGGAACCCACTGCTTAAGCCTCAATAAAGCTTGCCTTGAGTGCTTCAAGTAGTGTGTGCCCGTCTGTT
GTGTGACTCTGGTAACTAGAGATCCCTCAGACCCTTTTAGTCAGTGTGGAAAATCTCTAGCAGTGGCGCC
CGAACAGGGACTTGAAAGCGAAAGGGAAACCAGAGGAGCTCTCTCGACGCAGGACTCGGCTTGCTGAAGC
GCGCACGGCAAGAGGCGAGGGGCGGCGACTGGTGAGTACGCCAAAAATTTTGACTAGCGGAGGCTAGAAG
GAGAGAGATGGGTGCGAGAGCGTCAGTATTAAGCGGGGGAGAATTAGATCGCGATGGGAAAAAATTCGGT
TAAGGCCAGGGGGAAAGAAAAAATATAAATTAAAACATATAGTATGGGCAAGCAGGGAGCTAGAACGATT
CGCAGTTAATCCTGGCCTGTTAGAAACATCAGAAGGCTGTAGACAAATACTGGGACAGCTACAACCATCC
CTTCAGACAGGATCAGAAGAACTTAGATCATTATATAATACAGTAGCAACCCTCTATTGTGTGCATCAAA
GGATAGAGATAAAAGACACCAAGGAAGCTTTAGACAAGATAGAGGAAGAGCAAAACAAAAGTAAGACCAC
CGCACAGCAAGCGGCCGCTGATCTTCAGACCTGGAGGAGGAGATATGAGGGACAATTGGAGAAGTGAATT
ATATAAATATAAAGTAGTAAAAATTGAACCATTAGGAGTAGCACCCACCAAGGCAAAGAGAAGAGTGGTG
CAGAGAGAAAAAAGAGCAGTGGGAATAGGAGCTTTGTTCCTTGGGTTCTTGGGAGCAGCAGGAAGCACTA
TGGGCGCAGCGTCAATGACGCTGACGGTACAGGCCAGACAATTATTGTCTGGTATAGTGCAGCAGCAGAA
CAATTTGCTGAGGGCTATTGAGGCGCAACAGCATCTGTTGCAACTCACAGTCTGGGGCATCAAGCAGCTC
CAGGCAAGAATCCTGGCTGTGGAAAGATACCTAAAGGATCAACAGCTCCTGGGGATTTGGGGTTGCTCTG
GAAAACTCATTTGCACCACTGCTGTGCCTTGGAATGCTAGTTGGAGTAATAAATCTCTGGAACAGATTTG
GAATCACACGACCTGGATGGAGTGGGACAGAGAAATTAACAATTACACAAGCTTAATACACTCCTTAATT
GAAGAATCGCAAAACCAGCAAGAAAAGAATGAACAAGAATTATTGGAATTAGATAAATGGGCAAGTTTGT
GGAATTGGTTTAACATAACAAATTGGCTGTGGTATATAAAATTATTCATAATGATAGTAGGAGGCTTGGT
AGGTTTAAGAATAGTTTTTGCTGTACTTTCTATAGTGAATAGAGTTAGGCAGGGATATTCACCATTATCG
TTTCAGACCCACCTCCCAACCCCGAGGGGACCCATGCATTGCATCTCAATTAGTCAGCAACCAGGTGTGG
AAAGTCCCCAGGCTCCCCAGCAGGCAGAAGTATGCAAAGCATGCGTCTCAATTAGTCAGCAACCATAGTC
CCGCCCCTAACTCCGCCCATCCCGCCCCTAACTCCGCCCAGTTCCGCCCATTCTCCGCCCCATGGCTGAC
TAATTTTTTTTATTTATGCAGAGGCCGAGGCCGCCTCGGCCTCTGAGCTATTCCAGAAGTAGTGAGGAGG
CTTTTTTGGAGGCCTAGGCTTTTGCAAAAAGCTTTCTAGAGGTACCACCGGAGCTTACCATGACCGAGTA
CAAGCCCACGGTGCGCCTCGCCACCCGCGACGACGTCCCCAGGGCCGTACGCACCCTCGCCGCCGCGTTC
GCCGACTACCCCGCCACGCGCCACACCGTCGATCCGGACCGCCACATCGAGCGGGTCACCGAGCTGCAAG
AACTCTTCCTCACGCGCGTCGGGCTCGACATCGGCAAGGTGTGGGTCGCGGACGACGGCGCCGCCGTGGC
GGTCTGGACCACGCCGGAGAGCGTCGAAGCGGGGGCGGTGTTCGCCGAGATCGGCCCGCGCATGGCCGAG
TTGAGCGGTTCCCGGCTGGCCGCGCAGCAACAGATGGAAGGCCTCCTGGCGCCGCACCGGCCCAAGGAGC
CCGCGTGGTTCCTGGCCACCGTCGGCGTCTCGCCCGACCACCAGGGCAAGGGTCTGGGCAGCGCCGTCGT
GCTCCCCGGAGTGGAGGCGGCCGAGCGCGCCGGGGTGCCCGCCTTCCTGGAGACCTCCGCGCCCCGCAAC
CTCCCCTTCTACGAGCGGCTCGGCTTCACCGTCACCGCCGACGTCGAGGTGCCCGAAGGACCGCGCACCT
GGTGCATGACCCGCAAGCCCGGTGCCAGTTAACGAATTCTAGATCTTGAGACAAATGGCAGTATTCATCC
ACAATTTTAAAAGAAAAGGGGGGATTGGGGGGTACAGTGCAGGGGAAAGAATAGTAGACATAATAGCAAC
AGACATACAAACTAAAGAATTACAAAAACAAATTACAAAAATTCAAAATTTTCGGGTTTATTACAGGGAC
AGCAGAGATCCACTTTGGCGCCGGCTCGAGGCCTGCAGGTGCAAAGATGGATAAAGTTTTAAACAGAGAG
GAATCTTTGCAGCTAATGGACCTTCTAGGTCTTGAAAGGAGTGGGAATTGGCTCCGGTGCCCGTCAGTGG
GCAGAGCGCACATCGCCCACAGTCCCCGAGAAGTTGGGGGGAGGGGTCGGCAATTGAACCGGTGCCTAGA
GAAGGTGGCGCGGGGTAAACTGGGAAAGTGATGTCGTGTACTGGCTCCGCCTTTTTCCCGAGGGTGGGGG
AGAACCGTATATAAGTGCAGTAGTCGCCGTGAACGTTCTTTTTCGCAACGGGTTTGCCGCCAGAACACAG
GTAAGTGCCGTGTGTGGTTCCCGCGGGCCTGGCCTCTTTACGGGTTATGGCCCTTGCGTGCCTTGAATTA
CTTCCACCTGGCTGCAGTACGTGATTCTTGATCCCGAGCTTCGGGTTGGAAGTGGGTGGGAGAGTTCGAG
GCCTTGCGCTTAAGGAGCCCCTTCGCCTCGTGCTTGAGTTGAGGCCTGGCCTGGGCGCTGGGGCCGCCGC
GTGCGAATCTGGTGGCACCTTCGCGCCTGTCTCGCTGCTTTCGATAAGTCTCTAGCCATTTAAAATTTTT
GATGACCTGCTGCGACGCTTTTTTTCTGGCAAGATAGTCTTGTAAATGCGGGCCAAGATCTGCACACTGG
TATTTCGGTTTTTGGGGCCGCGGGCGGCGACGGGGCCCGTGCGTCCCAGCGCACATGTTCGGCGAGGCGG
GGCCTGCGAGCGCGGCCACCGAGAATCGGACGGGGGTAGTCTCAAGCTGGCCGGCCTGCTCTGGTGCCTG
GCCTCGCGCCGCCGTGTATCGCCCCGCCCTGGGCGGCAAGGCTGGCCCGGTCGGCACCAGTTGCGTGAGC
GGAAAGATGGCCGCTTCCCGGCCCTGCTGCAGGGAGCTCAAAATGGAGGACGCGGCGCTCGGGAGAGCGG
GCGGGTGAGTCACCCACACAAAGGAAAAGGGCCTTTCCGTCCTCAGCCGTCGCTTCATGTGACTCCACGG
AGTACCGGGCGCCGTCCAGGCACCTCGATTAGTTCTCGAGCTTTTGGAGTACGTCGTCTTTAGGTTGGGG
GGAGGGGTTTTATGCGATGGAGTTTCCCCACACTGAGTGGGTGGAGACTGAAGTTAGGCCAGCTTGGCAC
TTGATGTAATTCTCCTTGGAATTTGCCCTTTTTGAGTTTGGATCTTGGTTCATTCTCAAGCCTCAGACAG
TGGTTCAAAGTTTTTTTCTTCCATTTCAGGTGTCGTGAGGCTAGCACCGCCACCATGGAGCCTGCACCCG
CCCGATCTCCGAGGCCCCAGCAGGACCCCGCCCGGCCCCAGGAGCCCACCATGCCTCCCCCCGAGACCCC
CTCTGAAGGCCGCCAGCCCAGCCCCAGCCCCAGCCCTACAGAGCGAGCCCCCGCTTCGGAGGAGGAGTTC
CAGTTTCTGCGCTGCCAGCAATGCCAGGCGGAAGCCAAGTGCCCGAAGCTGCTGCCTTGTCTGCACACGC
TGTGCTCAGGATGCCTGGAGGCGTCGGGCATGCAGTGCCCCATCTGCCAGGCGCCCTGGCCCCTAGGTGC
AGACACACCCGCCCTGGATAACGTCTTTTTCGAGAGTCTGCAGCGGCGCCTGTCGGTGTACCGGCAGATT
GTGGATGCGCAGGCTGTGTGCACCCGCTGCAAAGAGTCGGCCGACTTCTGGTGCTTTGAGTGCGAGCAGC
TCCTCTGCGCCAAGTGCTTCGAGGCACACCAGTGGTTCCTCAAGCACGAGGCCCGGCCCCTAGCAGAGCT
GCGCAACCAGTCGGTGCGTGAGTTCCTGGACGGCACCCGCAAGACCAACAACATCTTCTGCTCCAACCCC
AACCACCGCACCCCTACGCTGACCAGCATCTACTGCCGAGGATGTTCCAAGCCGCTGTGCTGCTCGTGCG
CGCTCCTTGACAGCAGCCACAGTGAGCTCAAGTGCGACATCAGCGCAGAGATCCAGCAGCGACAGGAGGA
GCTGGACGCCATGACGCAGGCGCTGCAGGAGCAGGATAGTGCCTTTGGCGCGGTTCACGCGCAGATGCAC
GCGGCCGTCGGCCAGCTGGGCCGCGCGCGTGCCGAGACCGAGGAGCTGATCCGCGAGCGCGTGCGCCAGG
TGGTAGCTCACGTGCGGGCTCAGGAGCGCGAGCTGCTGGAGGCTGTGGACGCGCGGTACCAGCGCGACTA
CGAGGAGATGGCCAGTCGGCTGGGCCGCCTGGATGCTGTGCTGCAGCGCATCCGCACGGGCAGCGCGCTG
GTGCAGAGGATGAAGTGCTACGCCTCGGACCAGGAGGTGCTGGACATGCACGGTTTCCTGCGCCAGGCGC
TCTGCCGCCTGCGCCAGGAGGAGCCCCAGAGCCTGCAAGCTGCCGTGCGCACCGATGGCTTCGACGAGTT
CAAGGTGCGCCTGCAGGACCTCAGCTCTTGCATCACCCAGGGGAAAGATGCAGCTGTATCCAAGAAAGCC
AGCCCAGAGGCTGCCAGCACTCCCAGGGACCCTATTGACGTTGACCTGCCCGAGGAGGCAGAGAGAGTGA
AGGCCCAGGTTCAGGCCCTGGGGCTGGCTGAAGCCCAGCCTATGGCTGTGGTACAGTCAGTGCCCGGGGC
ACACCCCGTGCCAGTGTACGCCTTCTCCATCAAAGGCCCTTCCTATGGAGAGGATGTCTCCAATACAACG
ACAGCCCAGAAGAGGAAGTGCAGCCAGACCCAGTGCCCCAGGAAGGTCATCAAGATGGAGTCTGAGGAGG
GGAAGGAGGCAAGGTTGGCTCGGAGCTCCCCGGAGCAGCCCAGGCCCAGCACCTCCAAGGCAGTCTCACC
ACCCCACCTGGATGGACCGCCTAGCCCCAGGAGCCCCGTCATAGGAAGTGAGGTCTTCCTGCCCAACAGC
AACCACGTGGCCAGTGGCGCCGGGGAGGCAGAGGAACGCGTTGTGGTGATCAGCAGCTCGGAAGACTCAG
ATGCCGAAAACTCGTCCTCCCGAGAGCTGGATGACAGCAGCAGTGAGTCCAGTGACCTCCAGCTGGAAGG
CCCCAGCACCCTCAGGGTCCTGGACGAGAACCTTGCTGACCCCCAAGCAGAAGACAGACCTCTGGTTTTC
TTTGACCTCAAGATTGACAATGAAAGTGGGTTCTCCTGGGGCTACCCCCACCCCTTTCTAATTTAGTAAT
GAACTAGTCCGTAACTTGAAAGTATTTCGATTTCTTGGCTTTATATATCTTGTGGAAAGGACGATCACGT
AGCGCACTATGACGAATTACGCGTTAAGTCGACAATCAACCTCTGGATTACAAAATTTGTGAAAGATTGA
CTGGTATTCTTAACTATGTTGCTCCTTTTACGCTATGTGGATACGCTGCTTTAATGCCTTTGTATCATGC
TATTGCTTCCCGTATGGCTTTCATTTTCTCCTCCTTGTATAAATCCTGGTTGCTGTCTCTTTATGAGGAG
TTGTGGCCCGTTGTCAGGCAACGTGGCGTGGTGTGCACTGTGTTTGCTGACGCAACCCCCACTGGTTGGG
GCATTGCCACCACCTGTCAGCTCCTTTCCGGGACTTTCGCTTTCCCCCTCCCTATTGCCACGGCGGAACT
CATCGCCGCCTGCCTTGCCCGCTGCTGGACAGGGGCTCGGCTGTTGGGCACTGACAATTCCGTGGTGTTG
TCGGGGAAATCATCGTCCTTTCCTTGGCTGCTCGCCTGTGTTGCCACCTGGATTCTGCGCGGGACGTCCT
TCTGCTACGTCCCTTCGGCCCTCAATCCAGCGGACCTTCCTTCCCGCGGCCTGCTGCCGGCTCTGCGGCC
TCTTCCGCGTCTTCGCCTTCGCCCTCAGACGAGTCGGATCTCCCTTTGGGCCGCCTCCCCGCGTCGACTT
TAAGACCAATGACTTACAAGGCAGCTGTAGATCTTAGCCACTTTTTAAAAGAAAAGGGGGGACTGGAAGG
GCTAATTCACTCCCAACGAAGACAAGATCTGCTTTTTGCTTGTACTGGGTCTCTCTGGTTAGACCAGATC
TGAGCCTGGGAGCTCTCTGGCTAACTAGGGAACCCACTGCTTAAGCCTCAATAAAGCTTGCCTTGAGTGC
TTCAAGTAGTGTGTGCCCGTCTGTTGTGTGACTCTGGTAACTAGAGATCCCTCAGACCCTTTTAGTCAGT
GTGGAAAATCTCTAGCAGTACGTATAGTAGTTCATGTCATCTTATTATTCAGTATTTATAACTTGCAAAG
AAATGAATATCAGAGAGTGAGAGGAACTTGTTTATTGCAGCTTATAATGGTTACAAATAAAGCAATAGCA
TCACAAATTTCACAAATAAAGCATTTTTTTCACTGCATTCTAGTTGTGGTTTGTCCAAACTCATCAATGT
ATCTTATCATGTCTGGCTCTAGCTATCCCGCCCCTAACTCCGCCCATCCCGCCCCTAACTCCGCCCAGTT
CCGCCCATTCTCCGCCCCATGGCTGACTAATTTTTTTTATTTATGCAGAGGCCGAGGCCGCCTCGGCCTC
TGAGCTATTCCAGAAGTAGTGAGGAGGCTTTTTTGGAGGCCTAGGGACGTACCCAATTCGCCCTATAGTG
AGTCGTATTACGCGCGCTCACTGGCCGTCGTTTTACAACGTCGTGACTGGGAAAACCCTGGCGTTACCCA
ACTTAATCGCCTTGCAGCACATCCCCCTTTCGCCAGCTGGCGTAATAGCGAAGAGGCCCGCACCGATCGC
CCTTCCCAACAGTTGCGCAGCCTGAATGGCGAATGGG
[124 nt withheld, positions 7598-7721]
C
[91 nt withheld, positions 7723-7813]
A
[49 nt withheld, positions 7815-7863]
CCTTTGACGTTGGAGTCCACGTTCTTT
[37 nt withheld, positions 7891-7927]
ACCCTATCTCGGTCTATTCTTTTGATTTATAAGGGATTTTGCCGATTTCGGCCTATTGGTTAAAAAATGA
GCTGATTTAACAAAAATTTAACGCGAATTTTAACAAAATATTAACGCTTACAATTTAGGTGGCACTTTTC
GGGGAAATGTGCGCGGAACCCCTATTTGTTTATTTTTCTAAATACATTCAAATATGTATCCGCTCATGAG
ACAATAACCCTGATAAATGCTTCAATAATATTGAAAAAGGAAGAGTATGAGTATTCAACATTTCCGTGTC
GCCCTTATTCCCTTTTTTGCGGCATTTTGCCTTCCTGTTTTTGCTCACCCAGAAACGCTGGTGAAAGTAA
AAGATGCTGAAGATCAGTTGGGTGCACGAGTGGGTTACATCGAACTGGATCTCAACAGCGGTAAGATCCT
TGAGAGTTTTCGCCCCGAAGAACGTTTTCCAATGATGAGCACTTTTAAAGTTCTGCTATGTGGCGCGGTA
TTATCCCGTATTGACGCCGGGCAAGAGCAACTCGGTCGCCGCATACACTATTCTCAGAATGACTTGGTTG
AGTACTCACCAGTCACAGAAAAGCATCTTACGGATGGCATGACAGTAAGAGAATTATGCAGTGCTGCCAT
AACCATGAGTGATAACACTGCGGCCAACTTACTTCTGACAACGATCGGAGGACCGAAGGAGCTAACCGCT
TTTTTGCACAACATGGGGGATCATGTAACTCGCCTTGATCGTTGGGAACCGGAGCTGAATGAAGCCATAC
CAAACGACGAGCGTGACACCACGATGCCTGTAGCAATGGCAACAACGTTGCGCAAACTATTAACTGGCGA
ACTACTTACTCTAGCTTCCCGGCAACAATTAATAGACTGGATGGAGGCGGATAAAGTTGCAGGACCACTT
CTGCGCTCGGCCCTTCCGGCTGGCTGGTTTATTGCTGATAAATCTGGAGCCGGTGAGCGTGGGTCTCGCG
GTATCATTGCAGCACTGGGGCCAGATGGTAAGCCCTCCCGTATCGTAGTTATCTACACGACGGGGAGTCA
GGCAACTATGGATGAACGAAATAGACAGATCGCTGAGATAGGTGCCTCACTGATTAAGCATTGGTAACTG
TCAGACCAAGTTTACTCATATATACTTTAGATTGATTTAAAACTTCATTTTTAATTTAAAAGGATCTAGG
TGAAGATCCTTTTTGATAATCTCATGACCAAAATCCCTTAACGTGAGTTTTCGTTCCACTGAGCGTCAGA
CCCCGTAGAAAAGATCAAAGGATCTTCTTGAGATCCTTTTTTTCTGCGCGTAATCTGCTGCTTGCAAACA
AAAAAACCACCGCTACCAGCGGTGGTTTGTTTGCCGGATCAAGAGCTACCAACTCTTTTTCCGAAGGTAA
CTGGCTTCAGCAGAGCGCAGATACCAAATACTGTTCTTCTAGTGTAGCCGTAGTTAGGCCACCACTTCAA
GAACTCTGTAGCACCGCCTACATACCTCGCTCTGCTAATCCTGTTACCAGTGGCTGCTGCCAGTGGCGAT
AAGTCGTGTCTTACCGGGTTGGACTCAAGACGATAGTTACCGGATAAGGCGCAGCGGTCGGGCTGAACGG
GGGGTTCGTGCACACAGCCCAGCTTGGAGCGAACGACCTACACCGAACTGAGATACCTACAGCGTGAGCT
ATGAGAAAGCGCCACGCTTCCCGAAGGGAGAAAGGCGGACAGGTATCCGGTAAGCGGCAGGGTCGGAACA
GGAGAGCGCACGAGGGAGCTTCCAGGGGGAAACGCCTGGTATCTTTATAGTCCTGTCGGGTTTCGCCACC
TCTGACTTGAGCGTCGATTTTTGTGATGCTCGTCAGGGGGGCGGAGCCTATGGAAAAACGCCAGCAACGC
GGCCTTTTTACGGTTCCTGGCCTTTTGCTGGCCTTTTGCTCACATGTTCTTTCCTGCGTTATCCCCTGAT
TCTGTGGATAACCGTATTACCGCCTTTGAGTGAGCTGATACCGCTCGCCGCAGCCGAACGACCGAGCGCA
GCGAGTCAGTGAGCGAGGAAGCGGAAGAGCGCCCAATACGCAAACCGCCTCTCCCCGCGCGTTGGCCGAT
TCATTAATGCAGCTGGCACGACAGGTTTCCCGACTGGAAAGCGGGCAGTGAGCGCAACGCAATTAATGTG
AGTTAGCTCACTCATTAGGCACCCCAGGCTTTACACTTTATGCTTCCGGCTCGTATGTTGTGTGGAATTG
TGAGCGGATAACAATTTCACACAGGAAACAGCTATGACCATGATTACGCCAAGCGCGCAATTAACCCTCA
CTAAAGGGAACAAAAGCTGGAGCTGCAAGC
Features (pLannotate 1.2.2; 31 found; start..end, strand, type, name):
      5..231     +  promoter       RSV promoter: Rous sarcoma virus enhancer/promoter
    232..412     +  LTR            5' LTR (truncated): truncated 5' long terminal repeat (LTR) from HIV-1
    459..584     +  misc_feature   HIV-1 Ψ: packaging signal of human immunodeficiency virus type 1
    568..931     +  CDS            HIV-1 gag (fragment): gag protein from human immunodeficiency virus 1; gag
   1077..1310    +  misc_feature   RRE: The Rev response element (RRE) of HIV-1 allows for Rev-dependent mRNA export from the nucleus to the cytoplasm.
   1687..1713    +  CDS            Rev (fragment): human immunodeficiency virus 1 (HIV-1) Rev protein; rev; enhances nuclear export of unspliced and incompletely spliced viral mRNAs
   1720..1743    +  promoter       SV40 promoter (fragment): SV40 early promoter
   1744..1815    +  promoter       SV40 promoter (fragment): SV40 enhancer and early promoter
   1839..1974    +  rep_origin     SV40 ori: SV40 origin of replication
   2020..2616    +  CDS            PuroR (fragment): puromycin N-acetyltransferase; pac from Streptomyces; confers resistance to puromycin
   2665..2782    +  misc_feature   cPPT/CTS: central polypurine tract and central termination sequence of HIV-1
   2847..2913    +  CDS            small t antigen (fragment): SV40 (simian virus 40) small t antigen
   2920..4098    +  promoter       EF-1α promoter: strong constitutive promoter for human elongation factor EF-1α
   4115..5977    +  CDS            PML (fragment): PML_HUMAN - Also known as MYL, PP8675, RNF71, TRIM19. Experimental evidence at protein level: Swiss-Prot protein existence level 1. Exhibits antiviral activity against both DNA and RNA viruses. The antiviral activity can involve one or several isoform(s) and can be enhanced by the permanent PML-NB-associated protein DAXX or by the recruitment of p53/TP53 within these structures. Isoform PML-4 restricts varicella zoster virus (VZV) via sequestration of virion capsids in PML-NBs thereby preventing their nuclear egress and inhibiting formation of infectious virus particles. The sumoylated isoform
   6029..6082    +  promoter       U6 promoter (fragment): RNA polymerase III promoter for human U6 snRNA
   6124..6712    +  misc_feature   WPRE: woodchuck hepatitis virus posttranscriptional regulatory element
   6763..6782    +  misc_feature   cPPT/CTS (fragment): central polypurine tract and central termination sequence of HIV-1
   6784..7017    +  LTR            3' LTR (ΔU3): self-inactivating 3' long terminal repeat (LTR) from HIV-1
   7095..7216    +  polyA_signal   SV40 poly(A) signal: SV40 polyadenylation signal
   7256..7391    +  rep_origin     SV40 ori: SV40 origin of replication
   7412..7430    -  promoter       T7 promoter: promoter for bacteriophage T7 RNA polymerase
   7438..7593    +  CDS            lacZα (fragment): LacZα fragment of β-galactosidase; lacZ fragment
   7598..8026    +  rep_origin     f1 ori (sequence partly withheld): f1 bacteriophage origin of replication; arrow indicates direction of (+) strand synthesis
   8079..8183    +  promoter       AmpR promoter: bla
   8184..9044    +  CDS            AmpR: β-lactamase; bla; confers resistance to ampicillin, carbenicillin, and related antibiotics
   9215..9803    +  rep_origin     ori: high-copy-number ColE1/pMB1/pBR322/pUC origin of replication
   9986..10078   +  CDS            lacI (fragment): lac repressor; lacI; The lac repressor binds to the lac operator to inhibit transcription in E. coli. This inhibition can be relieved by adding lactose or isopropyl-β-D-thiogalactopyranoside (IPTG).
  10091..10112   +  protein_bind   CAP binding site: CAP binding activates transcription in the presence of cAMP. E. coli catabolite activator protein
  10127..10157   +  promoter       lac promoter: promoter for the E. coli lac operon
  10165..10181   +  protein_bind   lac operator: The lac repressor binds to the lac operator to inhibit transcription in E. coli. This inhibition can be relieved by adding lactose or isopropyl-β-D-thiogalactopyranoside (IPTG). lac repressor encoded by lacI
  10226..10244   +  promoter       T3 promoter: promoter for bacteriophage T3 RNA polymerase
