[The description below was written by a language model from this plasmid's Addgene catalogue record and pLannotate feature annotations shown in this document.]
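Description:
TFORF2506 is a lentiviral mammalian expression plasmid built on the pLX_TRC317 backbone and carrying a human PML (TRIM19) open reading frame. It belongs to a barcoded transcription factor ORF collection. In bacteria it is maintained through a high-copy ColE1/pUC-type origin and selected with ampicillin via the β-lactamase gene. An f1 origin and remnants of a lac/lacZα cloning region with T7 and T3 promoters are also present. The depositor warns that the plasmid can recombine, which is a common issue with LTR-containing vectors.

The viral portion has a third-generation, self-inactivating layout. An RSV promoter drives a truncated HIV-1 5' LTR, followed by the Ψ packaging signal with a gag fragment, the Rev response element for nuclear export of the genomic RNA, and a cPPT/CTS. The cassette ends in a ΔU3 3' LTR with a downstream SV40 polyadenylation signal. Inside the provirus, an SV40 early promoter/origin region lies upstream of the puromycin N-acetyltransferase gene, which allows selection of transduced cells. A separate EF-1α promoter drives the PML ORF constitutively. A WPRE lies downstream of the ORF to boost transcript stability and expression. The annotated PML match is somewhat shorter than the stated 2,003 bp insert. The 24-bp barcode described in the record is not annotated in the feature table, so its exact position cannot be given, and the short U6 promoter fragment after the ORF is probably just a residual sequence.

The construct is intended for overexpressing PML in mammalian cells, either on its own or in pooled screens. In those screens the unique barcode identifies which transcription factor each cell received, as in directed differentiation studies.
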