Addgene plasmid #142951: TFORF2506
Purpose: Lentiviral vector for overexpressing transcription factor ORFs with unique 24-bp barcodes. Barcodes facilitate identification of transcription factors in pooled screens.
Depositing lab: Feng Zhang. Depositing organization: Broad Institute. Publication: A transcription factor atlas of directed differentiation. Joung J, Ma S, Tay T, Geiger-Schuller KR, Kirchgatterer PC, Verdine VK, Guo B, Arias-Garcia MA, Allen WE, Singh A, Kuksenko O, Abudayyeh OO, Gootenberg JS, Fu Z, Macrae RK, Buenrostro JD, Regev A, Zhang F. Cell. 2023 Jan 5;186(1):209-229.e26. doi: 10.1016/j.cell.2022.11.026. PubMed 36608654.
Backbone
  Vector backbone: pLX_TRC317
  Backbone manufacturer: Broad Institute Genetic Perturbation Platform
  Backbone size w/o insert (bp): 8264
  Vector type: Mammalian Expression, Lentiviral
  Selectable markers: Puromycin
Growth in bacteria
  Bacterial resistance: Ampicillin, 100 μg/mL
  Growth temperature: 30°C
  Growth strain: NEB Stable
  Copy number: High Copy
Gene/Insert
  Gene/Insert name: PML
  Species: H. sapiens (human)
  Insert size (bp): 2003
  Entrez Gene: PML (a.k.a. MYL, PP8675, RNF71, TRIM19)
  Promoter: EF1a
  Cloning method: Unknown
  Sequencing primers: 5′ GGGTGGAGACTGAAGTTAGGCCAG; 3′ CACATAGCGTAAAAGGAGCAACATAG
Terms and licenses: Academic/Nonprofit Terms; Industry Terms: Not Available to Industry
Depositor comments: NM_002675,ENST00000395135 . The transcription factor ORF portion of this plasmid was synthesized by Genewiz. Please test multiple small colonies in case of plasmid recombination. To make this collection available in a timely manner, a portion of this collection was not fully sequenced by Addgene. If an Addgene verified full plasmid sequence is not available, please contact us prior to placing an order to request the full sequence.
How to cite: TFORF2506 was a gift from Feng Zhang (Addgene plasmid # 142951 ; http://n2t.net/addgene:142951 ; RRID:Addgene_142951)
