>Addgene plasmid #142951 | TFORF2506 | depositor partial sequence | sequence record 280991 | Insert
ACCGCCACCATGGAGCCTGCACCCGCCCGATCTCCGAGGCCCCAGCAGGACCCCGCCCGGCCCCAGGAGC
CCACCATGCCTCCCCCCGAGACCCCCTCTGAAGGCCGCCAGCCCAGCCCCAGCCCCAGCCCTACAGAGCG
AGCCCCCGCTTCGGAGGAGGAGTTCCAGTTTCTGCGCTGCCAGCAATGCCAGGCGGAAGCCAAGTGCCCG
AAGCTGCTGCCTTGTCTGCACACGCTGTGCTCAGGATGCCTGGAGGCGTCGGGCATGCAGTGCCCCATCT
GCCAGGCGCCCTGGCCCCTAGGTGCAGACACACCCGCCCTGGATAACGTCTTTTTCGAGAGTCTGCAGCG
GCGCCTGTCGGTGTACCGGCAGATTGTGGATGCGCAGGCTGTGTGCACCCGCTGCAAAGAGTCGGCCGAC
TTCTGGTGCTTTGAGTGCGAGCAGCTCCTCTGCGCCAAGTGCTTCGAGGCACACCAGTGGTTCCTCAAGC
ACGAGGCCCGGCCCCTAGCAGAGCTGCGCAACCAGTCGGTGCGTGAGTTCCTGGACGGCACCCGCAAGAC
CAACAACATCTTCTGCTCCAACCCCAACCACCGCACCCCTACGCTGACCAGCATCTACTGCCGAGGATGT
TCCAAGCCGCTGTGCTGCTCGTGCGCGCTCCTTGACAGCAGCCACAGTGAGCTCAAGTGCGACATCAGCG
CAGAGATCCAGCAGCGACAGGAGGAGCTGGACGCCATGACGCAGGCGCTGCAGGAGCAGGATAGTGCCTT
TGGCGCGGTTCACGCGCAGATGCACGCGGCCGTCGGCCAGCTGGGCCGCGCGCGTGCCGAGACCGAGGAG
CTGATCCGCGAGCGCGTGCGCCAGGTGGTAGCTCACGTGCGGGCTCAGGAGCGCGAGCTGCTGGAGGCTG
TGGACGCGCGGTACCAGCGCGACTACGAGGAGATGGCCAGTCGGCTGGGCCGCCTGGATGCTGTGCTGCA
GCGCATCCGCACGGGCAGCGCGCTGGTGCAGAGGATGAAGTGCTACGCCTCGGACCAGGAGGTGCTGGAC
ATGCACGGTTTCCTGCGCCAGGCGCTCTGCCGCCTGCGCCAGGAGGAGCCCCAGAGCCTGCAAGCTGCCG
TGCGCACCGATGGCTTCGACGAGTTCAAGGTGCGCCTGCAGGACCTCAGCTCTTGCATCACCCAGGGGAA
AGATGCAGCTGTATCCAAGAAAGCCAGCCCAGAGGCTGCCAGCACTCCCAGGGACCCTATTGACGTTGAC
CTGCCCGAGGAGGCAGAGAGAGTGAAGGCCCAGGTTCAGGCCCTGGGGCTGGCTGAAGCCCAGCCTATGG
CTGTGGTACAGTCAGTGCCCGGGGCACACCCCGTGCCAGTGTACGCCTTCTCCATCAAAGGCCCTTCCTA
TGGAGAGGATGTCTCCAATACAACGACAGCCCAGAAGAGGAAGTGCAGCCAGACCCAGTGCCCCAGGAAG
GTCATCAAGATGGAGTCTGAGGAGGGGAAGGAGGCAAGGTTGGCTCGGAGCTCCCCGGAGCAGCCCAGGC
CCAGCACCTCCAAGGCAGTCTCACCACCCCACCTGGATGGACCGCCTAGCCCCAGGAGCCCCGTCATAGG
AAGTGAGGTCTTCCTGCCCAACAGCAACCACGTGGCCAGTGGCGCCGGGGAGGCAGAGGAACGCGTTGTG
GTGATCAGCAGCTCGGAAGACTCAGATGCCGAAAACTCGTCCTCCCGAGAGCTGGATGACAGCAGCAGTG
AGTCCAGTGACCTCCAGCTGGAAGGCCCCAGCACCCTCAGGGTCCTGGACGAGAACCTTGCTGACCCCCA
AGCAGAAGACAGACCTCTGGTTTTCTTTGACCTCAAGATTGACAATGAAAGTGGGTTCTCCTGGGGCTAC
CCCCACCCCTTTCTAATTTAGTAATGAACTAGTCCGTAACTTGAAAGTATTTCGATTTCTTGGCTTTATA
TATCTTGTGGAAAGGACGATCACGTAGCGCACTATGACGAATT
