>Addgene plasmid #142951 | TFORF2506 | depositor partial sequence | sequence record 280992 | Barcode
TCACGTAGCGCACTATGACGAATT
